Addgene plasmid #223669: GfaABC1D-DIO-mNeonGreen-WPRE
Purpose: Cre-dependently expresses mNeonGreen in astorocytes
Depositing lab: Jun Nagai. Depositing organization: RIKEN Center for Brain Science. Publication: The astrocytic ensemble acts as a multiday trace to stabilize memory. Dewa KI, Kaseda K, Kuwahara A, Kubotera H, Yamasaki A, Awata N, Komori A, Holtz MA, Kasai A, Skibbe H, Takata N, Yokoyama T, Tsuda M, Numata G, Nakamura S, Takimoto E, Sakamoto M, Ito M, Masuda T, Nagai J. Nature. 2025 Oct 15. doi: 10.1038/s41586-025-09619-2. PubMed 41094146.
Backbone
  Vector backbone: pAAV
  Vector type: AAV, Cre/Lox
Growth in bacteria
  Bacterial resistance: Ampicillin, 100 μg/mL
  Growth temperature: 37°C
  Growth strain: NEB Stable
  Copy number: High Copy
Gene/Insert
  Gene/Insert name: mNeonGreen
  Species: Synthetic
  Promoter: GfaABC1D
  Cloning method: Restriction Enzyme; 5′ cloning site PspOMI (unknown if destroyed); 3′ cloning site NotI (unknown if destroyed)
Terms and licenses: Academic/Nonprofit Terms; Industry Terms: Not Available to Industry
How to cite: GfaABC1D-DIO-mNeonGreen-WPRE was a gift from Jun Nagai (Addgene plasmid # 223669 ; http://n2t.net/addgene:223669 ; RRID:Addgene_223669)
