[The description below was written by a language model from this plasmid's Addgene catalogue record and pLannotate feature annotations shown in this document.]
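Description:
GfaABC1D-DIO-mNeonGreen-WPRE is an AAV transfer plasmid on a pAAV backbone, designed to express the green/yellow fluorescent protein mNeonGreen in astrocytes only where Cre recombinase is present. In bacteria it is maintained as a high-copy plasmid through a ColE1/pUC-type origin and selected with ampicillin via the β-lactamase gene. An f1 phage origin and remnants of lac regulatory and lacZα sequences are also present as backbone carry-over. The 6,250-nt sequence record shows two AAV2 inverted terminal repeats (annotated as fragments) flanking the expression cassette. These are the cis elements needed for replication and packaging of the intervening DNA into AAV particles.

The catalogue lists GfaABC1D, a compact GFAP-derived astrocyte-selective promoter, as the driver. It is not annotated in the feature table, but an unannotated stretch between the left ITR and a chimeric intron would be consistent with its position. Downstream lie intron and β-globin-derived leader fragments, then the DIO (double-floxed inverted orientation) cassette. Here the mNeonGreen coding sequence sits in antisense orientation, bracketed by oppositely oriented pairs of the mutually incompatible lox2272 and loxP sites. Cre first inverts the insert through one pair and then excises a site from the other pair, which locks the reporter in the sense orientation so that it can be transcribed. A WPRE follows to enhance transcript stability and expression, and an SV40 polyadenylation signal terminates the message.

Combining promoter specificity with Cre dependence restricts labelling to astrocytes defined by a Cre driver. This suits intersectional marking of astrocyte subpopulations in the brain, and the construct can also serve as a fluorescent control alongside other Cre-dependent astrocyte vectors.
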