Features (pLannotate 1.2.2; 25 found; start..end, strand, type, name):
     22..155     +  rep_origin     RSF ori (fragment): Plasmids containing the RSF 1030 origin of replication can be propagated in E. coli cells that contain additional plasmids with compatible origins.
    157..249     +  CDS            lacI (fragment): lac repressor; lacI; The lac repressor binds to the lac operator to inhibit transcription in E. coli. This inhibition can be relieved by adding lactose or isopropyl-β-D-thiogalactopyranoside (IPTG).
    262..283     +  protein_bind   CAP binding site: CAP binding activates transcription in the presence of cAMP. E. coli catabolite activator protein
    298..328     +  promoter       lac promoter: promoter for the E. coli lac operon
    336..352     +  protein_bind   lac operator: The lac repressor binds to the lac operator to inhibit transcription in E. coli. This inhibition can be relieved by adding lactose or isopropyl-β-D-thiogalactopyranoside (IPTG). lac repressor encoded by lacI
    413..543     -  repeat_region  AAV2 ITR (fragment): inverted terminal repeat of adeno-associated virus serotype 2 inverted
   1394..1526    +  intron         chimeric intron: chimera between introns from human β-globin and immunoglobulin heavy chain genes
   1571..1589    +  promoter       T7 promoter: promoter for bacteriophage T7 RNA polymerase
   1596..1636    +  intron         β-globin intron (fragment): intron from rabbit β-globin gene
   1634..1699    +  CDS            HBB (fragment): HBB_LEPEU - Experimental evidence at protein level: Swiss-Prot protein existence level 1. Involved in oxygen transport from the lung to the various peripheral tissues. From Lepus europaeus (European hare).
   1698..1731    -  protein_bind   lox2272: Cre-mediated recombination occurs in the 8-bp core sequence (GGATACTT). lox2272 sites are compatible with each other, but incompatible with loxP or loxN sites (Lee and Saito, 1988). Cre recombinase
   1794..1827    -  protein_bind   loxP: Cre-mediated recombination occurs in the 8-bp core sequence (GCATACAT). Cre recombinase
   1854..2561    -  CDS            mNeonGreen: mNeonGreen is a basic (constitutively fluorescent) green/yellow fluorescent protein published in 2013, derived from Branchiostoma lanceolatum. It is reported to be a very rapidly-maturing monomer with moderate acid sensitivity.
   2584..2617    +  protein_bind   lox2272: Cre-mediated recombination occurs in the 8-bp core sequence (GGATACTT). lox2272 sites are compatible with each other, but incompatible with loxP or loxN sites (Lee and Saito, 1988). Cre recombinase
   2688..2721    +  protein_bind   loxP: Cre-mediated recombination occurs in the 8-bp core sequence (GCATACAT). Cre recombinase
   2739..2756    +  misc_feature   MCS (fragment): pBluescript multiple cloning site
   2813..3401    +  misc_feature   WPRE: woodchuck hepatitis virus posttranscriptional regulatory element
   3430..3551    -  polyA_signal   SV40 poly(A) signal: SV40 polyadenylation signal
   3574..3642    -  CDS            large T antigen (fragment): large T antigen from SV40 (simian virus 40)
   3713..3843    +  repeat_region  AAV2 ITR (fragment): inverted terminal repeat of adeno-associated virus serotype 2 inverted
   3857..4014    +  CDS            lacZα (fragment): LacZα fragment of β-galactosidase; lacZ fragment
   4019..4447    +  rep_origin     f1 ori (sequence partly withheld): f1 bacteriophage origin of replication; arrow indicates direction of (+) strand synthesis
   4500..4604    +  promoter       AmpR promoter: bla
   4605..5465    +  CDS            AmpR: β-lactamase; bla; confers resistance to ampicillin, carbenicillin, and related antibiotics
   5636..6224    +  rep_origin     ori: high-copy-number ColE1/pMB1/pBR322/pUC origin of replication
>Addgene plasmid #223669 | GfaABC1D-DIO-mNeonGreen-WPRE | addgene full sequence | sequence record 442754 | Addgene NGS Result
GTTCCTGGCCTTTTGCTGGCCTTTTGCTCACATGTTCTTTCCTGCGTTATCCCCTGATTCTGTGGATAAC
CGTATTACCGCCTTTGAGTGAGCTGATACCGCTCGCCGCAGCCGAACGACCGAGCGCAGCGAGTCAGTGA
GCGAGGAAGCGGAAGAGCGCCCAATACGCAAACCGCCTCTCCCCGCGCGTTGGCCGATTCATTAATGCAG
CTGGCACGACAGGTTTCCCGACTGGAAAGCGGGCAGTGAGCGCAACGCAATTAATGTGAGTTAGCTCACT
CATTAGGCACCCCAGGCTTTACACTTTATGCTTCCGGCTCGTATGTTGTGTGGAATTGTGAGCGGATAAC
AATTTCACACAGGAAACAGCTATGACCATGATTACGCCAGATTTAATTAAGGCCTTAATTAGGCTGCGCG
CTCGCTCGCTCACTGAGGCCGCCCGGGCAAAGCCCGGGCGTCGGGCGACCTTTGGTCGCCCGGCCTCAGT
GAGCGAGCGAGCGCGCAGAGAGGGAGTGGCCAACTCCATCACTAGGGGTTCCTTGTAGTTAATGATTAAC
CCGCCATGCTACTTATCTACGTAGCCATGCTCTAGGAAGATCTAACATATCCTGGTGTGGAGTAGGGGAC
GCTGCTCTGACAGAGGCTCGGGGGCCTGAGCTGGCTCTGTGAGCTGGGGAGGAGGCAGACAGCCAGGCCT
TGTCTGCAAGCAGACCTGGCAGCATTGGGCTGGCCGCCCCCCAGGGCCTCCTCTTCATGCCCAGTGAATG
ACTCACCTTGGCACAGACACAATGTTCGGGGTGGGCACAGTGCCTGCTTCCCGCCGCACCCCAGCCCCCC
TCAAATGCCTTCCGAGAAGCCCATTGAGCAGGGGGCTTGCATTGCACCCCAGCCTGACAGCCTGGCATCT
TGGGATAAAAGCAGCACAGCCCCCTAGGGGCTGCCCTTGCTGTGTGGCGCCACCGGCGGTGGAGAACAAG
GCTCTATTCAGCCTGTGCCCAGGAAAGGGGATCAGGGGATGCCCAGGCATGGACAGTGGGTGGCAGGGGG
GGAGAGGAGGGCTGTCTGCTTCCCAGAAGTCCAAGGACACAAATGGGTGAGGGGAGAGCTCTCCCCATAG
CTGGGCTGCGGCCCAACCCCACCCCCTCAGGCTATGCCAGGGGGTGTTGCCAGGGGCACCCGGGCATCGC
CAGTCTAGCCCACTCCTTCATAAAGCCCTCGCATCCCAGGAGCGAGCAGAGCCAGAGCAGGTTGGAGAGG
AGACGCATCACCTCCGCTGCTCGCAAGCTTTATTGCGGTAGTTTATCACAGTTAAATTGCTAACGCAGTC
AGTGCTTCTGACACAACAGTCTCGAACTTAAGCTGCAGAAGTTGGTCGTGAGGCACTGGGCAGGTAAGTA
TCAAGGTTACAAGACAGGTTTAAGGAGACCAATAGAAACTGGGCTTGTCGAGACAGAGAAGACTCTTGCG
TTTCTGATAGGCACCTATTGGTCTTACTGACATCCACTTTGCCTTTCTCTCCACAGGTGTCCACTCCCAG
TTCAATTACAGCTCTTAAGGCTAGAGTACTTAATACGACTCACTATAGGCTAGAGCCTCTGCTAACCATG
TTCATGCCTTCTTCTTTTTCCTACAGCTCCTGGGCAACGTGCTGGTTATTGTGCTGTCTCATCATTTTGG
CAAAGAATTGGATCCCCATAACTTCGTATAAAGTATCCTATACGAAGTTATATCAAAATAGGAAGACCAA
TGCTTCACCATCGACCCGAATTGCCAAGCATCACCATCGACCCATAACTTCGTATAATGTATGCTATACG
AAGTTATACTAGGGATCCCCCCTCGAGTTTTCACTTGTACAGCTCGTCCATGCCCATCACATCGGTAAAG
GCCTTTTGCCACTCCTTGAAGTTGAGCTCGGTCTTGGAGTGCTTGAGCTCCGTCTTACGGAACACGTACA
TCGGCTGGTTCTTCAGATAGTTAGCCGCCATTGGCTTGGCAAAGGTGTAGGTGGTCCGCGCAGTGCTCCG
GTAGCGCTTGCCATTTCCAGTGGTGTAACTCCACTTAAAGGTACTGATGATGGTTTTGTCGTTGGGGTAA
GTCTTCTTCGACCTGCACCAGTCCGCAGCGGTCAGCGAGTTGGTCATCACAGGACCGTCAGCAGGGAAAC
CAGTCCCCTTCACCTGGGCCTCTCCTTTGATGTGGCTTCCCTCGTAGGTGTAGCGGTAGTTAACAGTAAG
GGAGGCACCATCTTCAAACTGCATTGTGCGATGGACTTGGTATCCGGAGCCATCTACCATGGCGGCCTGG
AAAGGCGACATCCCGTCAGGGTAGGGCAGGTACTGATGGAAGCCATACCCGATATGAGGGACCAGAATCC
AGGGGGAGAACTGGAGGTCACCCTTGGTGGACTTCAGGTTTAACTCCTCATAACCATCATTTGGATTGCC
GGTGCCCTGACCCACCATGTCAAAGTCCACACCGTTGATGGAGCCAAAGATGTGTAACTCATGTGTCGCT
GGGAGAGAGGCCATGTTATCCTCCTCGCCCTTGCTCACCATGGTGGCGGTACCGAATTCTAGTATAACTT
CGTATAGGATACTTTATACGAAGTTATCATTGGGATTCTTCCTATTTTGATCCAAGCATCACCATCGACC
CTCTAGTCCAGATCTCACCATCGACCCATAACTTCGTATAGCATACATTATACGAAGTTATGTCCCTCGA
AGAGGTTCGAATTCGATATCAAGCTTCTGCAGTCGACGCTAGCGGGCCGCGACTCTAGATCATAATCAGC
CATACCACGCATAATCAACCTCTGGATTACAAAATTTGTGAAAGATTGACTGGTATTCTTAACTATGTTG
CTCCTTTTACGCTATGTGGATACGCTGCTTTAATGCCTTTGTATCATGCTATTGCTTCCCGTATGGCTTT
CATTTTCTCCTCCTTGTATAAATCCTGGTTGCTGTCTCTTTATGAGGAGTTGTGGCCCGTTGTCAGGCAA
CGTGGCGTGGTGTGCACTGTGTTTGCTGACGCAACCCCCACTGGTTGGGGCATTGCCACCACCTGTCAGC
TCCTTTCCGGGACTTTCGCTTTCCCCCTCCCTATTGCCACGGCGGAACTCATCGCCGCCTGCCTTGCCCG
CTGCTGGACAGGGGCTCGGCTGTTGGGCACTGACAATTCCGTGGTGTTGTCGGGGAAGCTGACGTCCTTT
CCATGGCTGCTCGCCTGTGTTGCCACCTGGATTCTGCGCGGGACGTCCTTCTGCTACGTCCCTTCGGCCC
TCAATCCAGCGGACCTTCCTTCCCGCGGCCTGCTGCCGGCTCTGCGGCCTCTTCCGCGTCTTCGCCTTCG
CCCTCAGACGAGTCGGATCTCCCTTTGGGCCGCCTCCCCGCATCGGCCGGCCGCTTCGAGCAGACATGAT
AAGATACATTGATGAGTTTGGACAAACCACAACTAGAATGCAGTGAAAAAAATGCTTTATTTGTGAAATT
TGTGATGCTATTGCTTTATTTGTAACCATTATAAGCTGCAATAAACAAGTTAACAACAACAATTGCATTC
ATTTTATGTTTCAGGTTCAGGGGGAGATGTGGGAGGTTTTTTAAAGCAAGTAAAACCTCTACAAATGTGG
TAAAATCGATAAGGATCTTCCTAGAGCATGGCTACGTAGATAAGTAGCATGGCGGGTTAATCATTAACTA
CAAGGAACCCCTAGTGATGGAGTTGGCCACTCCCTCTCTGCGCGCTCGCTCGCTCACTGAGGCCGGGCGA
CCAAAGGTCGCCCGACGCCCGGGCTTTGCCCGGGCGGCCTCAGTGAGCGAGCGAGCGCGCAGCCTTAATT
AACCTAATTCACTGGCCGTCGTTTTACAACGTCGTGACTGGGAAAACCCTGGCGTTACCCAACTTAATCG
CCTTGCAGCACATCCCCCTTTCGCCAGCTGGCGTAATAGCGAAGAGGCCCGCACCGATCGCCCTTCCCAA
CAGTTGCGCAGCCTGAATGGCGAATGGG
[124 nt withheld, positions 4019-4142]
C
[91 nt withheld, positions 4144-4234]
A
[49 nt withheld, positions 4236-4284]
CCTTTGACGTTGGAGTCCACGTTCTTT
[37 nt withheld, positions 4312-4348]
ACCCTATCTCGGTCTATTCTTTTGATTTATAAGGGATTTTGCCGATTTCGGCCTATTGGTTAAAAAATGA
GCTGATTTAACAAAAATTTAACGCGAATTTTAACAAAATATTAACGCTTACAATTTAGGTGGCACTTTTC
GGGGAAATGTGCGCGGAACCCCTATTTGTTTATTTTTCTAAATACATTCAAATATGTATCCGCTCATGAG
ACAATAACCCTGATAAATGCTTCAATAATATTGAAAAAGGAAGAGTATGAGTATTCAACATTTCCGTGTC
GCCCTTATTCCCTTTTTTGCGGCATTTTGCCTTCCTGTTTTTGCTCACCCAGAAACGCTGGTGAAAGTAA
AAGATGCTGAAGATCAGTTGGGTGCACGAGTGGGTTACATCGAACTGGATCTCAACAGCGGTAAGATCCT
TGAGAGTTTTCGCCCCGAAGAACGTTTTCCAATGATGAGCACTTTTAAAGTTCTGCTATGTGGCGCGGTA
TTATCCCGTATTGACGCCGGGCAAGAGCAACTCGGTCGCCGCATACACTATTCTCAGAATGACTTGGTTG
AGTACTCACCAGTCACAGAAAAGCATCTTACGGATGGCATGACAGTAAGAGAATTATGCAGTGCTGCCAT
AACCATGAGTGATAACACTGCGGCCAACTTACTTCTGACAACGATCGGAGGACCGAAGGAGCTAACCGCT
TTTTTGCACAACATGGGGGATCATGTAACTCGCCTTGATCGTTGGGAACCGGAGCTGAATGAAGCCATAC
CAAACGACGAGCGTGACACCACGATGCCTGTAGCAATGGCAACAACGTTGCGCAAACTATTAACTGGCGA
ACTACTTACTCTAGCTTCCCGGCAACAATTAATAGACTGGATGGAGGCGGATAAAGTTGCAGGACCACTT
CTGCGCTCGGCCCTTCCGGCTGGCTGGTTTATTGCTGATAAATCTGGAGCCGGTGAGCGTGGGTCTCGCG
GTATCATTGCAGCACTGGGGCCAGATGGTAAGCCCTCCCGTATCGTAGTTATCTACACGACGGGGAGTCA
GGCAACTATGGATGAACGAAATAGACAGATCGCTGAGATAGGTGCCTCACTGATTAAGCATTGGTAACTG
TCAGACCAAGTTTACTCATATATACTTTAGATTGATTTAAAACTTCATTTTTAATTTAAAAGGATCTAGG
TGAAGATCCTTTTTGATAATCTCATGACCAAAATCCCTTAACGTGAGTTTTCGTTCCACTGAGCGTCAGA
CCCCGTAGAAAAGATCAAAGGATCTTCTTGAGATCCTTTTTTTCTGCGCGTAATCTGCTGCTTGCAAACA
AAAAAACCACCGCTACCAGCGGTGGTTTGTTTGCCGGATCAAGAGCTACCAACTCTTTTTCCGAAGGTAA
CTGGCTTCAGCAGAGCGCAGATACCAAATACTGTTCTTCTAGTGTAGCCGTAGTTAGGCCACCACTTCAA
GAACTCTGTAGCACCGCCTACATACCTCGCTCTGCTAATCCTGTTACCAGTGGCTGCTGCCAGTGGCGAT
AAGTCGTGTCTTACCGGGTTGGACTCAAGACGATAGTTACCGGATAAGGCGCAGCGGTCGGGCTGAACGG
GGGGTTCGTGCACACAGCCCAGCTTGGAGCGAACGACCTACACCGAACTGAGATACCTACAGCGTGAGCT
ATGAGAAAGCGCCACGCTTCCCGAAGGGAGAAAGGCGGACAGGTATCCGGTAAGCGGCAGGGTCGGAACA
GGAGAGCGCACGAGGGAGCTTCCAGGGGGAAACGCCTGGTATCTTTATAGTCCTGTCGGGTTTCGCCACC
TCTGACTTGAGCGTCGATTTTTGTGATGCTCGTCAGGGGGGCGGAGCCTATGGAAAAACGCCAGCAACGC
GGCCTTTTTACG
